Addgene plasmid #198473: CSII-PPM1H-mApple
Purpose: Mammalian expression of PPM1H-mApple
Depositing lab: Suzanne Pfeffer. Depositing organization: Stanford University. Publication: Genome-wide screen reveals Rab12 GTPase as a critical activator of Parkinson's disease-linked LRRK2 kinase. Dhekne HS, Tonelli F, Yeshaw WM, Chiang CY, Limouse C, Jaimon E, Purlyte E, Alessi DR, Pfeffer SR. Elife. 2023 Oct 24;12:e87098. doi: 10.7554/eLife.87098. PubMed 37874635.
Backbone
  Vector backbone: pCMV5D
  Vector type: Mammalian Expression
Growth in bacteria
  Bacterial resistance: Ampicillin, 100 μg/mL
  Growth temperature: 37°C
  Growth strain: DH5alpha
  Copy number: High Copy
Gene/Insert
  Gene/Insert name: PPM1H-mApple
  Species: H. sapiens (human)
  Entrez Gene: PPM1H (a.k.a. ARHCL1, NERPP-2C, URCC2)
  Promoter: CMV
  Tag / fusion protein: mCherry (C terminal on insert)
  Cloning method: Restriction Enzyme; 5′ cloning site Unknown (unknown if destroyed); 3′ cloning site Unknown (unknown if destroyed)
Terms and licenses: Academic/Nonprofit Terms; Industry Terms: Not Available to Industry
Depositor comments: Please visit https://www.biorxiv.org/content/10.1101/2023.02.17.529028v1 for bioRxiv preprint.
How to cite: CSII-PPM1H-mApple was a gift from Suzanne Pfeffer (Addgene plasmid # 198473 ; http://n2t.net/addgene:198473 ; RRID:Addgene_198473)
