[The description below was written by a language model from this plasmid's Addgene catalogue record and pLannotate feature annotations shown in this document.]
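Description:
CSII-PPM1H-mApple is a mammalian expression construct encoding human PPM1H fused at its C terminus to the red fluorescent protein mApple. The catalogue fields and the sequenced plasmid disagree on several points. The catalogue lists the backbone as pCMV5D, a CMV promoter for the insert and an mCherry tag. The annotated full sequence (about 11.4 kb) instead shows an HIV-1-based lentiviral transfer vector, consistent with the "CSII" name, in which the fusion is driven by the EF-1α promoter and the fluorescent partner is annotated as mApple.

In the feature table, a CMV enhancer/promoter sits upstream of a truncated 5' LTR, where it would drive transcription of the viral genomic RNA in packaging cells rather than expression of the insert. This is followed by the Ψ packaging signal with a gag fragment, the RRE for Rev-dependent nuclear export, and the cPPT/CTS, which aids nuclear import of the provirus. The internal cassette comprises the EF-1α promoter, the PPM1H coding sequence, mApple immediately downstream, and a WPRE to boost transcript stability and expression. It ends with nef-derived sequence, a second truncated LTR and a bGH polyadenylation signal.

Outside the viral region, an SV40 promoter/EM7 promoter pair drives BleoR, offering Zeocin selection in mammalian or bacterial cells. Propagation in E. coli relies on a high-copy ColE1/pUC origin and AmpR, and an f1 origin is also present.

The stated purpose is mammalian expression of PPM1H-mApple. The associated publication is a genome-wide screen study of regulators of the Parkinson's disease-linked kinase LRRK2. The record does not state the cloning sites used.
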