Features (pLannotate 1.2.2; 30 found; start..end, strand, type, name):
    149..476     +  promoter       SV40 promoter: SV40 enhancer and early promoter
    524..571     +  promoter       EM7 promoter: synthetic bacterial promoter&nbsp
    590..964     +  CDS            BleoR: antibiotic-binding protein; Sh ble from Streptoalloteichus hindustanus; confers resistance to bleomycin, phleomycin, and Zeocin™
    974..1099    +  CDS            ble (fragment): BLE_KLEPN - Experimental evidence at protein level: Swiss-Prot protein existence level 1. Binding protein with a strong affinity to the bleomycin family of antibiotics. Binds to CL990; an antimitotic-antibiotic compound. From Klebsiella pneumoniae.
   1094..1215    +  polyA_signal   SV40 poly(A) signal: SV40 polyadenylation signal
   1286..1308    -  protein_bind   lac operator (fragment): The lac repressor binds to the lac operator to inhibit transcription in E. coli. This inhibition can be relieved by adding lactose or isopropyl-β-D-thiogalactopyranoside (IPTG). lac repressor encoded by lacI
   1312..1342    -  promoter       lac promoter: promoter for the E. coli lac operon
   1357..1378    -  protein_bind   CAP binding site: CAP binding activates transcription in the presence of cAMP. E. coli catabolite activator protein
   1391..1483    -  CDS            lacI (fragment): lac repressor; lacI; The lac repressor binds to the lac operator to inhibit transcription in E. coli. This inhibition can be relieved by adding lactose or isopropyl-β-D-thiogalactopyranoside (IPTG).
   1666..2254    -  rep_origin     ori: high-copy-number ColE1/pMB1/pBR322/pUC origin of replication
   2425..3285    -  CDS            AmpR: β-lactamase; bla; confers resistance to ampicillin, carbenicillin, and related antibiotics
   3286..3390    -  promoter       AmpR promoter: bla
   3449..3501    -  misc_feature   bom (fragment): basis of mobility region from pBR322
   3656..4035    +  enhancer       CMV enhancer: human cytomegalovirus immediate early enhancer
   4036..4235    +  promoter       CMV promoter: human cytomegalovirus (CMV) immediate early promoter
   4253..4433    +  LTR            5' LTR (truncated): truncated 5' long terminal repeat (LTR) from HIV-1
   4480..4605    +  misc_feature   HIV-1 Ψ: packaging signal of human immunodeficiency virus type 1
   4589..4927    +  CDS            HIV-1 gag (fragment): gag protein from human immunodeficiency virus 1; gag
   5097..5330    +  misc_feature   RRE: The Rev response element (RRE) of HIV-1 allows for Rev-dependent mRNA export from the nucleus to the cytoplasm.
   5707..5807    +  CDS            Rev (fragment): human immunodeficiency virus 1 (HIV-1) Rev protein; rev; enhances nuclear export of unspliced and incompletely spliced viral mRNAs
   5833..5950    +  misc_feature   cPPT/CTS: central polypurine tract and central termination sequence of HIV-1
   6006..7168    +  promoter       EF-1α promoter: strong constitutive promoter for human elongation factor EF-1α
   7188..8729    +  CDS            PPM1H: PPM1H_HUMAN - Also known as ARHCL1, KIAA1157, URCC2. Experimental evidence at protein level: Swiss-Prot protein existence level 1. Dephosphorylates CDKN1B at 'Thr-187', thus removing a signal for proteasomal degradation. From Homo sapiens (Human).
   8739..9449    +  CDS            mApple: photostable monomeric derivative of DsRed (Shaner et al., 2008) mammalian codon-optimized
   9485..10073   +  misc_feature   WPRE: woodchuck hepatitis virus posttranscriptional regulatory element
   9998..10585   +  CDS            nef: NEF_HV112 - Experimental evidence at protein level: Swiss-Prot protein existence level 1. Extracellular Nef protein targets CD4(+) T-lymphocytes for apoptosis by interacting with CXCR4 surface receptors. From Human immunodeficiency virus type 1 group M subtype B (isolate PCV12) (HIV-1).
  10592..10772   +  LTR            5' LTR (truncated): truncated 5' long terminal repeat (LTR) from HIV-1
  10804..11028   +  polyA_signal   bGH poly(A) signal: bovine growth hormone polyadenylation signal
  11032..11053   +  promoter       SV40 promoter (fragment): SV40 enhancer and early promoter
  11074..135     +  rep_origin     f1 ori (across the origin) (sequence partly withheld): f1 bacteriophage origin of replication; arrow indicates direction of (+) strand synthesis
>Addgene plasmid #198473 | CSII-PPM1H-mApple | addgene full sequence | sequence record 390441 | Addgene NGS Result
[36 nt withheld, positions 1-36]
ACCCTATCTCGGTCTATTCTTTTGATTTATAAGGGATTTTGCCGATTTCGGCCTATTGGTTAAAAAATGA
GCTGATTTAACAAAAATTTAACGCGAATTAATTCTGTGGAATGTGTGTCAGTTAGGGTGTGGAAAGTCCC
CAGGCTCCCCAGCAGGCAGAAGTATGCAAAGCATGCATCTCAATTAGTCAGCAACCAGGTGTGGAAAGTC
CCCAGGCTCCCCAGCAGGCAGAAGTATGCAAAGCATGCATCTCAATTAGTCAGCAACCATAGTCCCGCCC
CTAACTCCGCCCATCCCGCCCCTAACTCCGCCCAGTTCCGCCCATTCTCCGCCCCATGGCTGACTAATTT
TTTTTATTTATGCAGAGGCCGAGGCCGCCTCTGCCTGAGCTATTCCAGAAGTAGTGAGGAGGCTTTTTTG
GAGGCCTAGGCTTTTGCAAAAAGCTCCCGGGAGCTTGTATATCCATTTTCGGATCTGATCAGCACGTGTT
GACAATTAATCATCGGCATAGTATATCGGCATAGTATAATACGACAAGGTGAGGAACTAAACCATGGCCA
AGTTGACCAGTGCCGTTCCGGTGCTCACCGCGCGCGACGTCGCCGGAGCGGTCGAGTTCTGGACCGACCG
GCTCGGGTTCTCCCGGGACTTCGTGGAGGACGACTTCGCCGGTGTGGTCCGGGACGACGTGACCCTGTTC
ATCAGCGCGGTCCAGGACCAGGTGGTGCCGGACAACACCCTGGCCTGGGTGTGGGTGCGCGGCCTGGACG
AGCTGTACGCCGAGTGGTCGGAGGTCGTGTCCACGAACTTCCGGGACGCCTCCGGGCCGGCCATGACCGA
GATCGGCGAGCAGCCGTGGGGGCGGGAGTTCGCCCTGCGCGACCCGGCCGGCAACTGCGTGCACTTCGTG
GCCGAGGAGCAGGACTGACACGTGCTACGAGATTTCGATTCCACCGCCGCCTTCTATGAAAGGTTGGGCT
TCGGAATCGTTTTCCGGGACGCCGGCTGGATGATCCTCCAGCGCGGGGATCTCATGCTGGAGTTCTTCGC
CCACCCCAACTTGTTTATTGCAGCTTATAATGGTTACAAATAAAGCAATAGCATCACAAATTTCACAAAT
AAAGCATTTTTTTCACTGCATTCTAGTTGTGGTTTGTCCAAACTCATCAATGTATCTTATCATGTCTGTA
TACCGTCGACCTCTAGCTAGAGCTTGGCGTAATCATGGTCATAGCTGTTTCCTGTGTGAAATTGTTATCC
GCTCACAATTCCACACAACATACGAGCCGGAAGCATAAAGTGTAAAGCCTGGGGTGCCTAATGAGTGAGC
TAACTCACATTAATTGCGTTGCGCTCACTGCCCGCTTTCCAGTCGGGAAACCTGTCGTGCCAGCTGCATT
AATGAATCGGCCAACGCGCGGGGAGAGGCGGTTTGCGTATTGGGCGCTCTTCCGCTTCCTCGCTCACTGA
CTCGCTGCGCTCGGTCGTTCGGCTGCGGCGAGCGGTATCAGCTCACTCAAAGGCGGTAATACGGTTATCC
ACAGAATCAGGGGATAACGCAGGAAAGAACATGTGAGCAAAAGGCCAGCAAAAGGCCAGGAACCGTAAAA
AGGCCGCGTTGCTGGCGTTTTTCCATAGGCTCCGCCCCCCTGACGAGCATCACAAAAATCGACGCTCAAG
TCAGAGGTGGCGAAACCCGACAGGACTATAAAGATACCAGGCGTTTCCCCCTGGAAGCTCCCTCGTGCGC
TCTCCTGTTCCGACCCTGCCGCTTACCGGATACCTGTCCGCCTTTCTCCCTTCGGGAAGCGTGGCGCTTT
CTCATAGCTCACGCTGTAGGTATCTCAGTTCGGTGTAGGTCGTTCGCTCCAAGCTGGGCTGTGTGCACGA
ACCCCCCGTTCAGCCCGACCGCTGCGCCTTATCCGGTAACTATCGTCTTGAGTCCAACCCGGTAAGACAC
GACTTATCGCCACTGGCAGCAGCCACTGGTAACAGGATTAGCAGAGCGAGGTATGTAGGCGGTGCTACAG
AGTTCTTGAAGTGGTGGCCTAACTACGGCTACACTAGAAGAACAGTATTTGGTATCTGCGCTCTGCTGAA
GCCAGTTACCTTCGGAAAAAGAGTTGGTAGCTCTTGATCCGGCAAACAAACCACCGCTGGTAGCGGTGGT
TTTTTTGTTTGCAAGCAGCAGATTACGCGCAGAAAAAAAGGATCTCAAGAAGATCCTTTGATCTTTTCTA
CGGGGTCTGACGCTCAGTGGAACGAAAACTCACGTTAAGGGATTTTGGTCATGAGATTATCAAAAAGGAT
CTTCACCTAGATCCTTTTAAATTAAAAATGAAGTTTTAAATCAATCTAAAGTATATATGAGTAAACTTGG
TCTGACAGTTACCAATGCTTAATCAGTGAGGCACCTATCTCAGCGATCTGTCTATTTCGTTCATCCATAG
TTGCCTGACTCCCCGTCGTGTAGATAACTACGATACGGGAGGGCTTACCATCTGGCCCCAGTGCTGCAAT
GATACCGCGAGACCCACGCTCACCGGCTCCAGATTTATCAGCAATAAACCAGCCAGCCGGAAGGGCCGAG
CGCAGAAGTGGTCCTGCAACTTTATCCGCCTCCATCCAGTCTATTAATTGTTGCCGGGAAGCTAGAGTAA
GTAGTTCGCCAGTTAATAGTTTGCGCAACGTTGTTGCCATTGCTACAGGCATCGTGGTGTCACGCTCGTC
GTTTGGTATGGCTTCATTCAGCTCCGGTTCCCAACGATCAAGGCGAGTTACATGATCCCCCATGTTGTGC
AAAAAAGCGGTTAGCTCCTTCGGTCCTCCGATCGTTGTCAGAAGTAAGTTGGCCGCAGTGTTATCACTCA
TGGTTATGGCAGCACTGCATAATTCTCTTACTGTCATGCCATCCGTAAGATGCTTTTCTGTGACTGGTGA
GTACTCAACCAAGTCATTCTGAGAATAGTGTATGCGGCGACCGAGTTGCTCTTGCCCGGCGTCAATACGG
GATAATACCGCGCCACATAGCAGAACTTTAAAAGTGCTCATCATTGGAAAACGTTCTTCGGGGCGAAAAC
TCTCAAGGATCTTACCGCTGTTGAGATCCAGTTCGATGTAACCCACTCGTGCACCCAACTGATCTTCAGC
ATCTTTTACTTTCACCAGCGTTTCTGGGTGAGCAAAAACAGGAAGGCAAAATGCCGCAAAAAAGGGAATA
AGGGCGACACGGAAATGTTGAATACTCATACTCTTCCTTTTTCAATATTATTGAAGCATTTATCAGGGTT
ATTGTCTCATGAGCGGATACATATTTGAATGTATTTAGAAAAATAAACAAATAGGGGTTCCGCGCACATT
TCCCCGAAAAGTGCCACCTGACGTCGACGGATCGGGAGATCTCCCGATCCCCTATGGTGCACTCTCAGTA
CAATCTGCTCTGATGCCGCATAGTTAAGCCAGTATCTGCTCCCTGCTTGTGTGTTGGAGGTCGCTGAGTA
GTGCGCGAGCAAAATTTAAGCTACAACAAGGCAAGGCTTGACCGACAATTGCATGAAGAATCTGCTTAGG
GTTAGGCGTTTTGCGCTGCTTCGCGATGTACGGGCCAGATATACGCGTTGACATTGATTATTGACTAGTT
ATTAATAGTAATCAATTACGGGGTCATTAGTTCATAGCCCATATATGGAGTTCCGCGTTACATAACTTAC
GGTAAATGGCCCGCCTGGCTGACCGCCCAACGACCCCCGCCCATTGACGTCAATAATGACGTATGTTCCC
ATAGTAACGCCAATAGGGACTTTCCATTGACGTCAATGGGTGGAGTATTTACGGTAAACTGCCCACTTGG
CAGTACATCAAGTGTATCATATGCCAAGTACGCCCCCTATTGACGTCAATGACGGTAAATGGCCCGCCTG
GCATTATGCCCAGTACATGACCTTATGGGACTTTCCTACTTGGCAGTACATCTACGTATTAGTCATCGCT
ATTACCATGGTGATGCGGTTTTGGCAGTACATCAATGGGCGTGGATAGCGGTTTGACTCACGGGGATTTC
CAAGTCTCCACCCCATTGACGTCAATGGGAGTTTGTTTTGGCACCAAAATCAACGGGACTTTCCAAAATG
TCGTAACAACTCCGCCCCATTGACGCAAATGGGCGGTAGGCGTGTACGGTGGGAGGTCTATATAAGCAGC
GCGTTTTGCCTGTACTGGGTCTCTCTGGTTAGACCAGATCTGAGCCTGGGAGCTCTCTGGCTAACTAGGG
AACCCACTGCTTAAGCCTCAATAAAGCTTGCCTTGAGTGCTTCAAGTAGTGTGTGCCCGTCTGTTGTGTG
ACTCTGGTAACTAGAGATCCCTCAGACCCTTTTAGTCAGTGTGGAAAATCTCTAGCAGTGGCGCCCGAAC
AGGGACTTGAAAGCGAAAGGGAAACCAGAGGAGCTCTCTCGACGCAGGACTCGGCTTGCTGAAGCGCGCA
CGGCAAGAGGCGAGGGGCGGCGACTGGTGAGTACGCCAAAAATTTTGACTAGCGGAGGCTAGAAGGAGAG
AGATGGGTGCGAGAGCGTCAGTATTAAGCGGGGGAGAATTAGATCGCGATGGGAAAAAATTCGGTTAAGG
CCAGGGGGAAAGAAAAAATATAAATTAAAACATATAGTATGGGCAAGCAGGGAGCTAGAACGATTCGCAG
TTAATCCTGGCCTGTTAGAAACATCAGAAGGCTGTAGACAAATACTGGGACAGCTACAACCATCCCTTCA
GACAGGATCAGAAGAACTTAGATCATTATATAATACAGTAGCAACCCTCTATTGTGTGCATCAAAGGATA
GAGATAAAAGACACCAAGGAAGCTTTAGACAAGATAGAGGAAGAGCAAAACAAAAGTAAGACCACCGCAC
AGCAAGGGCCGCTGATCTTCAGACCTGGAGGAGGAGATATGAGGGACAATTGGAGAAGTGAATTATATAA
ATATAAAGTAGTAAAAATTGAACCATTAGGAGTAGCACCCACCAAGGCAAAGAGAAGAGTGGTGCAGAGA
GAAAAAAGAGCAGTGGGAATAGGAGCTTTGTTCCTTGGGTTCTTGGGAGCAGCAGGAAGCACTATGGGCG
CAGCGTCAATGACGCTGACGGTACAGGCCAGACAATTATTGTCTGGTATAGTGCAGCAGCAGAACAATTT
GCTGAGGGCTATTGAGGCGCAACAGCATCTGTTGCAACTCACAGTCTGGGGCATCAAGCAGCTCCAGGCA
AGAATCCTGGCTGTGGAAAGATACCTAAAGGATCAACAGCTCCTGGGGATTTGGGGTTGCTCTGGAAAAC
TCATTTGCACCACTGCTGTGCCTTGGAATGCTAGTTGGAGTAATAAATCTCTGGAACAGATTTGGAATCA
CACGACCTGGATGGAGTGGGACAGAGAAATTAACAATTACACAAGCTTAATACACTCCTTAATTGAAGAA
TCGCAAAACCAGCAAGAAAAGAATGAACAAGAATTATTGGAATTAGATAAATGGGCAAGTTTGTGGAATT
GGTTTAACATAACAAATTGGCTGTGGTATATAAAATTATTCATAATGATAGTAGGAGGCTTGGTAGGTTT
AAGAATAGTTTTTGCTGTACTTTCTATAGTGAATAGAGTTAGGCAGGGATATTCACCATTATCGTTTCAG
ACCCACCTCCCAACCCCGAGGGGACCCGACAGGCCCGAAGGAATAGAAGAAGAAGGTGGAGAGAGAGACA
GAGACAGATCCATTCGATTAGTGAACGGATCTACAAATGGCAGTATTCATCCACAATTTTAAAAGAAAAG
GGGGGATTGGGGGGTACAGTGCAGGGGAAAGAATAGTAGACATAATAGCAACAGACATACAAACTAAAGA
ATTACAAAAACAAATTACAAAAATTCAAAATTTTCGGGTTTATTACAGGGACAGCAGAAATTCACTTTGA
ATTAATTCAAGCTTCGTGAGGCTCCGGTGCCCGTCAGTGGGCAGAGCGCACATCGCCCACAGTCCCCGAG
AAGTTGGGGGGAGGGGTCGGCAATTGAACCGGTGCCTAGAGAAGGTGGCGCGGGGTAAACTGGGAAAGTG
ATGTCGTGTACTGGCTCCGCCTTTTTCCCGAGGGTGGGGGAGAACCGTATATAAGTGCAGTAGTCGCCGT
GAACGTTCTTTTTCGCAACGGGTTTGCCGCCAGAACACAGGTAAGTGCCGTGTGTGGTTCCCGCGGGCCT
GGCCTCTTTACGGGTTATGGCCCTTGCGTGCCTTGAATTACTTCCACCTGGCTCCAGTACGTGATTCTTG
ATCCCGAGCTGGAGCCAGGGGCGGGCCTTGCGCTTTAGGAGCCCCTTCGCCTCGTGCTTGAGTTGAGGCC
TGGCCTGGGCGCTGGGGCCGCCGCGTGCGAATCTGGTGGCACCTTCGCGCCTGTCTCGCTGCTTTCGATA
AGTCTCTAGCCATTTAAAATTTTTGATGACCTGCTGCGACGCTTTTTTTCTGGCAAGATAGTCTTGTAAA
TGCGGGCCAGGATCTGCACACTGGTATTTCGGTTTTTGGGGCCGCGGGCGGCGACGGGGCCCGTGCGTCC
CAGCGCACATGTTCGGCGAGGCGGGGCCTGCGAGCGCGGCCACCGAGAATCGGACGGGGGTAGTCTCAAG
CTGGCCGGCCTGCTCTGGTGCCTGGCCTCGCGCCGCCGTGTATCGCCCCGCCCTGGGCGGCAAGGCTGGC
CCGGTCGGCACCAGTTGCGTGAGCGGAAAGATGGCCGCTTCCCGGCCCTGCTCCAGGGGGCTCAAAATGG
AGGACGCGGCGCTCGGGAGAGCGGGCGGGTGAGTCACCCACACAAAGGAAAGGGGCCTTTCCGTCCTCAG
CCGTCGCTTCATGTGACTCCACGGAGTACCGGGCGCCGTCCAGGCACCTCGATTAGTTCTGGAGCTTTTG
GAGTACGTCGTCTTTAGGTTGGGGGGAGGGGTTTTATGCGATGGAGTTTCCCCACACTGAGTGGGTGGAG
ACTGAAGTTAGGCCAGCTTGGCACTTGATGTAATTCTCCTTGGAATTTGCCCTTTTTGAGTTTGGATCTT
GGTTCATTCTCAAGCCTCAGACAGTGGTTCAAAGTTTTTTTCTTCCATTTCAGGTGTCGTGAACACGCTA
CCGGTCTCGAGATGCTCACTCGAGTGAAATCTGCCGTGGCCAATTTCATGGGCGGCATCATGGCTGGCAG
CTCAGGCTCCGAGCACGGCGGCGGCAGCTGCGGAGGCTCGGACCTGCCCCTGCGTTTCCCCTACGGGCGG
CCAGAGTTCCTGGGGCTGTCTCAGGACGAGGTGGAGTGCAGCGCCGACCACATCGCCCGCCCCATCCTCA
TCCTCAAGGAGACTCGGCGGCTGCCCTGGGCCACTGGCTACGCAGAGGTTATCAATGCCGGGAAGAGCAC
ACACAATGAAGACCAAGCCAGCTGTGAGGTGCTCACTGTGAAGAAGAAGGCAGGGGCCGTGACCTCAACC
CCAAACAGGAACTCATCCAAGAGACGGTCCTCCCTTCCCAATGGGGAAGGGCTGCAGCTGAAGGAGAACT
CGGAATCCGAGGGTGTTTCCTGCCACTATTGGTCGCTGTTTGACGGGCACGCGGGGTCCGGGGCCGCGGT
GGTGGCGTCACGCCTGCTGCAGCACCACATCACGGAGCAGCTGCAGGACATCGTGGACATCCTGAAGAAC
TCCGCCGTCCTGCCCCCTACCTGCCTGGGGGAGGAGCCTGAGAACACGCCCGCCAACAGCCGGACTCTGA
CCCGGGCAGCCTCCCTGCGCGGAGGGGTGGGGGCCCCGGGCTCCCCCAGCACGCCCCCCACACGCTTCTT
TACCGAGAAGAAGATTCCCCATGAGTGCCTGGTCATCGGAGCGCTTGAAAGTGCATTCAAGGAAATGGAC
CTACAGATAGAACGAGAGAGGAGTTCATATAATATATCTGGTGGCTGCACGGCCCTCATTGTGATTTGCC
TTTTGGGGAAGCTGTATGTTGCAAATGCTGGGGATAGCAGGGCCATAATCATCAGAAATGGAGAAATTAT
CCCCATGTCTTCAGAATTTACCCCCGAGACGGAGCGCCAGCGACTTCAGTACCTGGCATTCATGCAGCCT
CACTTGCTGGGAAATGAGTTCACACATTTGGAGTTTCCAAGGAGAGTACAGAGAAAGGAGCTTGGAAAGA
AGATGCTCTACAGGGACTTTAATATGACAGGCTGGGCATACAAAACCATTGAGGATGAGGACTTGAAGTT
CCCCCTTATATATGGAGAAGGCAAGAAGGCCCGGGTAATGGCAACTATTGGAGTGACCAGGGGACTTGGG
GACCATGACCTGAAGGTGCATGACTCCAACATCTACATTAAACCATTCCTGTCTTCAGCTCCAGAGGTAA
GAATCTACGATCTTTCAAAATATGATCATGGATCAGATGATGTGCTGATCTTGGCCACTGATGGACTCTG
GGACGTTTTATCAAATGAAGAAGTAGCAGAAGCAATCACTCAGTTTCTTCCTAACTGTGATCCAGATGAT
CCTCACAGGTACACACTGGCAGCTCAGGACCTGGTGATGCGTGCCCGGGGTGTGCTGAAGGACAGAGGAT
GGCGGATATCTAATGACCGACTGGGCTCAGGAGACGACATTTCTGTATATGTCATTCCTTTAATACATGG
AAACAAGCTGTCAGGAATTCTGATGGTGAGCAAGGGCGAGGAGAATAACATGGCCATCATCAAGGAGTTC
ATGCGCTTCAAGGTGCACATGGAGGGCTCCGTGAACGGCCACGAGTTCGAGATCGAGGGCGAGGGCGAGG
GCCGCCCCTACGAGGCCTTTCAGACCGCTAAGCTGAAGGTGACCAAGGGTGGCCCCCTGCCCTTCGCCTG
GGACATCCTGTCCCCTCAGTTCATGTACGGCTCCAAGGTCTACATTAAGCACCCAGCCGACATCCCCGAC
TACTTCAAGCTGTCCTTCCCCGAGGGCTTCAGGTGGGAGCGCGTGATGAACTTCGAGGACGGCGGCATTA
TTCACGTTAACCAGGACTCCTCCCTGCAGGACGGCGTGTTCATCTACAAGGTGAAGCTGCGCGGCACCAA
CTTCCCCTCCGACGGCCCCGTAATGCAGAAGAAGACCATGGGCTGGGAGGCCTCCGAGGAGCGGATGTAC
CCCGAGGACGGCGCCCTGAAGAGCGAGATCAAGAAGAGGCTGAAGCTGAAGGACGGCGGCCACTACGCCG
CCGAGGTCAAGACCACCTACAAGGCCAAGAAGCCCGTGCAGCTGCCCGGCGCCTACATCGTCGACATCAA
GTTGGACATCGTGTCCCACAACGAGGACTACACCATCGTGGAACAGTACGAACGCGCCGAGGGCCGCCAC
TCCACCGGCGGCATGGACGAGCTGTACAAGTAATCTAGAGTTAACATCGAGGGATCAAGCTTATCGATAA
TCAACCTCTGGATTACAAAATTTGTGAAAGATTGACTGGTATTCTTAACTATGTTGCTCCTTTTACGCTA
TGTGGATACGCTGCTTTAATGCCTTTGTATCATGCTATTGCTTCCCGTATGGCTTTCATTTTCTCCTCCT
TGTATAAATCCTGGTTGCTGTCTCTTTATGAGGAGTTGTGGCCCGTTGTCAGGCAACGTGGCGTGGTGTG
CACTGTGTTTGCTGACGCAACCCCCACTGGTTGGGGCATTGCCACCACCTGTCAGCTCCTTTCCGGGACT
TTCGCTTTCCCCCTCCCTATTGCCACGGCGGAACTCATCGCCGCCTGCCTTGCCCGCTGCTGGACAGGGG
CTCGGCTGTTGGGCACTGACAATTCCGTGGTGTTGTCGGGGAAGCTGACGTCCTTTCCATGGCTGCTCGC
CTGTGTTGCCACCTGGATTCTGCGCGGGACGTCCTTCTGCTACGTCCCTTCGGCCCTCAATCCAGCGGAC
CTTCCTTCCCGCGGCCTGCTGCCGGCTCTGCGGCCTCTTCCGCGTCTTCGCCTTCGCCCTCAGACGAGTC
GGATCTCCCTTTGGGCCGCCTCCCCGCATCGATACCGTCGAGACCTAGAAAAACATGGAGCAATCACAAG
TAGCAATACAGCAGCTACCAATGCTGATTGTGCCTGGCTAGAAGCACAAGAGGAGGAGGAGGTGGGTTTT
CCAGTCACACCTCAGGTACCTTTAAGACCAATGACTTACAAGGCAGCTGTAGATCTTAGCCACTTTTTAA
AAGAAAAGGGGGGACTGGAAGGGCTAATTCACTCCCAACGAAGACAAGATATCCTTGATCTGTGGATCTA
CCACACACAAGGCTACTTCCCTGATTGGCAGAACTACACACCAGGGCCAGGGATCAGATATCCACTGACC
TTTGGATGGTGCTACAAGCTAGTACCAGTTGAGCAAGAGAAGGTAGAAGAAGCCAATGAAGGAGAGAACA
CCCGCTTGTTACACCCTGTGAGCCTGCATGGGATGGATGACCCGGAGAGAGAAGTATTAGAGTGGAGGTT
TGACAGCCGCCTAGCATTTCATCACATGGCCCGAGAGCTGCATCCGGACTGTACTGGGTCTCTCTGGTTA
GACCAGATCTGAGCCTGGGAGCTCTCTGGCTAACTAGGGAACCCACTGCTTAAGCCTCAATAAAGCTTGC
CTTGAGTGCTTCAAGTAGTGTGTGCCCGTCTGTTGTGTGACTCTGGTAACTAGAGATCCCTCAGACCCTT
TTAGTCAGTGTGGAAAATCTCTAGCAGGGCCCGTTTAAACCCGCTGATCAGCCTCGACTGTGCCTTCTAG
TTGCCAGCCATCTGTTGTTTGCCCCTCCCCCGTGCCTTCCTTGACCCTGGAAGGTGCCACTCCCACTGTC
CTTTCCTAATAAAATGAGGAAATTGCATCGCATTGTCTGAGTAGGTGTCATTCTATTCTGGGGGGTGGGG
TGGGGCAGGACAGCAAGGGGGAGGATTGGGAAGACAATAGCAGGCATGCTGGGGATGCGGTGGGCTCTAT
GGCTTCTGAGGCGGAAAGAACCAGCTGGGGCTCTAGGGGGTATCCCC
[124 nt withheld, positions 11074-11197]
C
[91 nt withheld, positions 11199-11289]
A
[49 nt withheld, positions 11291-11339]
CCTTTGACGTTGGAGTCCACGTTCTTTA
